Addgene plasmid #48647: DS-ST1cas
Purpose: Bacterial S. thermophilus #1 Cas9 (ST1) + tracrRNA expression, cloDF13/spectinomycin
Depositing lab: George Church. Depositing organization: Harvard Medical School. Publication: Orthogonal Cas9 proteins for RNA-guided gene regulation and editing. Esvelt KM, Mali P, Braff JL, Moosburner M, Yaung SJ, Church GM. Nat Methods. 2013 Sep 29. doi: 10.1038/nmeth.2681. PubMed 24076762.
Backbone
  Vector backbone: cloDF13-aadA
  Total vector size (bp): 6028
  Vector type: CRISPR
Growth in bacteria
  Bacterial resistance: Spectinomycin, 50 μg/mL
  Growth temperature: 37°C
  Growth strain: DH5alpha
  Copy number: Unknown
Gene/Insert 1
  Gene/Insert name: Cas9
  Species: S. thermophilus #1
  Insert size (bp): 3360
  Promoter: proC
  Cloning method: Unknown
  Sequencing primers: 5′ rrnB-T2-term; 3′ Unknown
Gene/Insert 2
  Gene/Insert name: ST1 tracrRNA
  Species: S. thermophilus #1
  Insert size (bp): 200
Terms and licenses: Academic/Nonprofit Terms; Industry Terms: Not Available to Industry
How to cite: DS-ST1cas was a gift from George Church (Addgene plasmid # 48647 ; http://n2t.net/addgene:48647 ; RRID:Addgene_48647)
