[The description below was written by a language model from this plasmid's Addgene catalogue record and pLannotate feature annotations shown in this document.]
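Description:
DS-ST1cas is a 6,028 bp bacterial CRISPR expression plasmid built on a cloDF13-aadA backbone. It replicates in E. coli from the CloDF13 (CDF) origin, which is compatible with other common origin classes and so allows the plasmid to be maintained alongside additional plasmids in the same cell. Selection is by spectinomycin, through the aadA aminoglycoside adenylyltransferase gene (SmR), which the annotation places directly downstream of a bla-type AmpR promoter. The copy number is not recorded.

The main payload is the roughly 3.36 kb coding sequence for Cas9 from the Streptococcus thermophilus #1 (ST1) type II CRISPR system, an RNA-guided endonuclease that makes double-strand breaks in DNA. The catalogue lists proC as its promoter, although this element is not picked up in the feature table. An rrnB T2 terminator lies upstream of the gene, presumably insulating it from read-through transcription. Just downstream of Cas9, the annotation detects a fragment matching the St1 guide RNA scaffold, which is consistent with the roughly 200 bp ST1 tracrRNA insert described in the catalogue. The tracrRNA pairs with crRNA repeats to form the functional guide complex with Cas9. The feature table also reports a partial J23119 constitutive promoter followed by a short repeat, which the software labels as an S. pyogenes direct repeat. The record does not explain this region, so its role and the accuracy of that label are uncertain.

The plasmid supplies the ST1 Cas9 protein and tracrRNA in bacteria. It comes from work characterising orthogonal Cas9 proteins for RNA-guided gene regulation and editing, where the nuclease component would be combined with other elements on compatible plasmids.
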