Features (pLannotate 1.2.2; 8 found; start..end, strand, type, name):
    153..180     +  terminator     rrnB T2 terminator: transcription terminator T2 from the E. coli rrnB gene
    377..3739    +  CDS            St1Cas9: Cas9 endonuclease from the Streptococcus thermophilus Type II CRISPR/Cas system (Esvelt et al., 2013) generates RNA-guided double strand breaks in DNA
   3840..3924    +  misc_RNA       St1 gRNA scaffold (fragment): guide RNA scaffold for the Streptococcus thermophilus CRISPR/Cas9 system (Esvelt et al., 2013)
   4016..4040    +  promoter       J23119(SpeI) promoter (fragment): bacterial promoter (Registry of Standard Biological Parts BBa J23119) modified to end with an SpeI site
   4067..4102    +  repeat_region  DR: direct repeat for the Streptococcus pyogenes CRISPR/Cas system
   4284..5022    +  rep_origin     CloDF13 ori: Plasmids containing the CloDF13 (CDF) origin of replication can be propagated in E. coli cells that contain additional plasmids with compatible origins.
   5070..5161    +  promoter       AmpR promoter: bla
   5162..5953    +  CDS            SmR: aminoglycoside adenylyltransferase (Murphy, 1985); aadA; confers resistance to spectinomycin and streptomycin
>Addgene plasmid #48647 | DS-ST1cas | depositor full sequence | sequence record 71691 | DS-ST1cas sequence 6028 bps
ACCAGGCACGCCTAACCGTCAGTGAGATTGGATGAGTGAACGATATTGATCGAGAAGAGCCCTGCGCAGC
CGCTGCCGTGCCTGCAGGAAGCAACGGCCCGGAGGGTGGCGGGCAGGACGCCCGCCATAAACTGCCAGGC
ATCAAATTAAGCAGAAGGCCATCCTGACGGATGGCCTTTTTGCGTTTCTACAAACTCTGCTAGCTTCTAG
AGCACAGCTAACACCACGTCGTCCCTATCTGCTGCCCTAGGTCTATGAGTGGTTGCTGGATAACTTTACG
GGCATGCATAAGGCTCGTATGATATATTCAGGGAGACCACAACGGTTTCCCTCTACAAATAATTTTGTTT
AACTTTTACTAGAGGAGGAGGCAAAAATGAGCGACCTGGTGCTGGGCCTGGACATCGGCATCGGCAGCGT
GGGCGTGGGCATCCTGAACAAGGTGACCGGCGAGATCATCCACAAGAACAGTCGCATCTTCCCTGCTGCT
CAGGCTGAGAACAACCTGGTGCGCCGCACCAACCGCCAGGGTCGCCGGCTTGCTCGCCGCAAGAAGCACC
GGCGCGTGCGCCTGAACCGCCTGTTCGAGGAGAGCGGCCTGATCACCGACTTCACCAAGATCAGCATCAA
CCTGAACCCCTACCAGCTGCGCGTGAAGGGCCTGACCGACGAGCTGAGCAACGAGGAGCTGTTCATCGCC
CTGAAGAACATGGTGAAGCACCGCGGCATCAGCTACCTGGACGACGCCAGCGACGACGGCAACAGCAGCG
TGGGCGACTACGCCCAGATCGTGAAGGAGAACAGCAAGCAGCTGGAGACCAAGACCCCCGGCCAGATCCA
GCTGGAGCGCTACCAGACCTACGGCCAGCTGCGCGGCGACTTCACCGTGGAGAAGGACGGCAAGAAGCAC
CGCCTGATCAACGTGTTCCCCACCAGCGCCTACCGCAGCGAGGCCCTGCGCATCCTGCAGACCCAGCAGG
AGTTCAACCCCCAGATCACCGACGAGTTCATCAACCGCTACCTGGAGATCCTGACCGGCAAGCGCAAGTA
CTACCACGGCCCCGGCAACGAGAAGAGCCGCACCGACTACGGCCGCTACCGCACCAGCGGCGAGACCCTG
GACAACATCTTCGGCATCCTGATCGGCAAGTGCACCTTCTACCCCGACGAGTTCCGCGCCGCCAAGGCCA
GCTACACCGCCCAGGAGTTCAACCTGCTGAACGACCTGAACAACCTGACCGTGCCCACCGAGACCAAGAA
GCTGAGCAAGGAGCAGAAGAACCAGATCATCAACTACGTGAAGAACGAGAAGGCCATGGGCCCCGCCAAG
CTGTTCAAGTACATCGCCAAGCTGCTGAGCTGCGACGTGGCCGACATCAAGGGCTACCGCATCGACAAGA
GCGGCAAGGCCGAGATCCACACCTTCGAGGCCTACCGCAAGATGAAGACCCTGGAGACCCTGGACATCGA
GCAGATGGACCGCGAGACCCTGGACAAGCTGGCCTACGTGCTGACCCTGAACACCGAGCGCGAGGGCATC
CAGGAGGCCCTGGAGCACGAGTTCGCCGACGGCAGCTTCAGCCAGAAGCAGGTGGACGAGCTGGTGCAGT
TCCGCAAGGCCAACAGCAGCATCTTCGGCAAGGGCTGGCACAACTTCAGCGTGAAGCTGATGATGGAGCT
GATCCCCGAGCTGTACGAGACCAGCGAGGAGCAGATGACCATCCTGACCCGCCTGGGCAAGCAGAAGACC
ACCAGCAGCAGCAACAAGACCAAGTACATCGACGAGAAGCTGCTGACCGAGGAGATCTACAACCCCGTGG
TGGCCAAGAGCGTGCGCCAGGCCATCAAGATCGTGAACGCCGCCATCAAGGAGTACGGCGACTTCGACAA
CATCGTGATCGAGATGGCCCGCGAGACCAACGAGGACGACGAGAAGAAGGCCATCCAGAAGATCCAGAAG
GCCAACAAGGACGAGAAGGACGCCGCCATGCTGAAGGCCGCCAACCAGTACAACGGCAAGGCCGAGCTGC
CCCACAGCGTGTTCCACGGCCACAAGCAGCTGGCCACCAAGATCCGCCTGTGGCACCAGCAGGGCGAGCG
CTGCCTGTACACCGGCAAGACCATCAGCATCCACGACCTGATCAACAACAGCAACCAGTTCGAGGTGGAC
CACATCCTGCCCCTGAGCATCACCTTCGACGACAGCCTGGCCAACAAGGTGCTGGTGTACGCCACCGCCA
ACCAGGAGAAGGGCCAGCGCACCCCCTACCAGGCCCTGGACAGCATGGACGACGCCTGGAGCTTCCGCGA
GCTGAAGGCCTTCGTGCGCGAGAGCAAGACCCTGAGCAACAAGAAGAAGGAGTACCTGCTGACCGAGGAG
GACATCAGCAAGTTCGACGTGCGCAAGAAGTTCATCGAGCGCAACCTGGTGGACACCCGCTACGCCAGCC
GCGTGGTGCTGAACGCCCTGCAGGAGCACTTCCGCGCCCACAAGATCGACACCAAGGTGAGCGTGGTGCG
CGGCCAGTTCACCAGCCAGCTGCGCCGCCACTGGGGCATCGAGAAGACCCGCGACACCTACCACCACCAC
GCCGTGGACGCCCTGATCATTGCGGCTTCTAGCCAGCTGAACCTGTGGAAGAAGCAGAAGAACACCCTGG
TGAGCTACAGCGAGGACCAGCTGCTGGACATCGAGACCGGCGAGCTGATCAGCGACGACGAGTACAAGGA
GAGCGTGTTCAAGGCCCCCTACCAGCACTTCGTGGACACCCTGAAGAGCAAGGAGTTCGAGGACAGCATC
CTGTTCAGCTACCAGGTGGACAGCAAGTTCAACCGCAAGATCAGCGACGCCACCATCTACGCCACCCGCC
AGGCCAAGGTGGGCAAGGACAAGGCCGACGAGACCTACGTGCTGGGCAAGATCAAGGACATCTACACCCA
GGACGGCTACGACGCCTTCATGAAGATCTACAAGAAGGACAAGAGCAAGTTCCTGATGTACCGCCACGAC
CCCCAGACCTTCGAGAAGGTGATCGAGCCCATCCTGGAGAACTACCCCAACAAGCAGATCAACGATAAAG
GCAAGGAGGTGCCCTGCAACCCCTTCCTGAAGTACAAGGAGGAGCACGGCTACATCCGCAAGTACAGCAA
GAAGGGCAACGGCCCCGAGATCAAGAGCCTGAAGTACTACGACAGCAAGCTGGGCAACCACATCGACATC
ACCCCCAAGGACAGCAACAACAAGGTGGTGCTGCAGAGCGTGAGCCCCTGGCGCGCCGACGTGTACTTCA
ACAAGACCACCGGCAAGTACGAGATCCTGGGCCTGAAGTACGCCGACCTGCAGTTTGATAAGGGCACCGG
CACCTACAAGATCAGCCAGGAGAAGTACAACGACATCAAGAAGAAGGAGGGCGTGGACAGCGACAGCGAG
TTCAAGTTCACCCTGTACAAGAACGACCTTCTGCTGGTGAAGGACACCGAGACCAAGGAGCAACAGCTGT
TCCGCTTCCTGAGCCGCACCATGCCCAAGCAGAAGCACTACGTGGAGCTGAAGCCCTACGACAAGCAGAA
GTTCGAGGGCGGCGAGGCCCTGATCAAGGTGCTGGGCAACGTGGCCAACAGCGGCCAGTGCAAGAAGGGC
CTGGGCAAGAGCAACATCAGCATCTACAAGGTGCGCACCGACGTGCTGGGCAACCAGCACATCATCAAGA
ACGAGGGCGACAAGCCCAAGCTGGACTTCTAACATCCGCGGCACCGCCTAAGCTAGATTTTTAATATTAA
TTGTTAGAAAGTGTTGCAATTATAGTTATCATATACTATAATAATAGTGTAAGGGACGCCTTACACAGTT
ACTTAAATCTTGCAGAAGCTACAAAGATAAGGCTTCATGCCGAAATCAACACCCTGTCATTTTATGGCAG
GGTGTTTTCGTTATTTAAAGAGGAGAAGAAATGACTTGGAGAGTTGCCTGCAGGCTCCCATCTTGGGACA
ATGAAAACGTTAGTCATGGCGCGCCTTGACGGCTAGCTCAGTCCTAGGTACAGTGCTAGCTTAATTAGTC
TACGAGGTTTTAGAGCTATGCTGTTTTGAATGGTCCCAAAACCTGCAGACAAGCCCGGCCGGCCTAAGGC
GATGCCCCCTCGACCTCGATCAGGGAGGCGTTCAGGACGACTCACAAAGAAAGCCGGGCAATGCCCGGCT
TTTTCCACGCCTCCTGGGCTGACTTCAGGTGCTACATTTGAAGAGATAAATTGCACTGAAATCTAGAGCG
GTTCAGTAGAAAAGATCAAAGGATCTTCTTGAGATCCTTTTTTTCTGCGCGTAATCTTTTGCCCTGTAAA
CGAAAAAACCACCTGGGGAGGTGGTTTGATCGAAGGTTAAGTCAGTTGGGGAACTGCTTAACCGTGGTAA
CTGGCTTTCGCAGAGCACAGCAACCAAATCTGTCCTTCCAGTGTAGCCGGACTTTGGCGCACACTTCAAG
AGCAACCGCGTGTTTAGCTAAACAAATCCTCTGCGAACTCCCAGTTACCAATGGCTGCTGCCAGTGGCGT
TTTACCGTGCTTTTCCGGGTTGGACTCAAGTGAACAGTTACCGGATAAGGCGCAGCAGTCGGGCTGAACG
GGGAGTTCTTGCTTACAGCCCAGCTTGGAGCGAACGACCTACACCGAGCCGAGATACCAGTGTGTGAGCT
ATGAGAAAGCGCCACACTTCCCGTAAGGGAGAAAGGCGGAACAGGTATCCGGTAAACGGCAGGGTCGGAA
CAGGAGAGCGCAAGAGGGAGCGACCCGCCGGAAACGGTGGGGATCTTTAAGTCCTGTCGGGTTTCGCCCG
TACTGTCAGATTCATGGTTGAGCCTCACGGCTCCCACAGATGCACCGGAAAAGCGTCTGTTTATGTGAAC
TCTGGCAGGAGGGCGGAGCCTATGGAAAAACGCCACCGGCGCGGCCCTGCTGTTTTGCCTCACATGTTAG
TCCCCTGCTTATCCACGGAATCTGTGGGTAACTTTGTATGTGTCCGCAGCGCCCGCCGCAGTCTCACGCC
CGGAGCGTAGCGACCGAGTGAGCTAGCTATTTGTTTATTTTTCTAAATACATTCAAATATGTATCCGCTC
ATGAGACAATAACCCTGATAAATGCTTCAATAATATTGAAAAAGGAAGAGTATGAGGGAAGCGGTGATCG
CCGAAGTATCGACTCAACTATCAGAGGTAGTTGGCGTCATCGAGCGCCATCTCGAACCGACGTTGCTGGC
CGTACATTTGTACGGCTCCGCAGTGGATGGCGGCCTGAAGCCACACAGTGATATTGATTTGCTGGTTACG
GTGACCGTAAGGCTTGATGAAACAACGCGGCGAGCTTTGATCAACGACCTTTTGGAAACTTCGGCTTCCC
CTGGAGAGAGCGAGATTCTCCGCGCTGTAGAAGTCACCATTGTTGTGCACGACGACATCATTCCGTGGCG
TTATCCAGCTAAGCGCGAACTGCAATTTGGAGAATGGCAGCGCAATGACATTCTTGCAGGTATCTTCGAG
CCAGCCACGATCGACATTGATCTGGCTATCTTGCTGACAAAAGCAAGAGAACATAGCGTTGCCTTGGTAG
GTCCAGCGGCGGAGGAACTCTTTGATCCGGTTCCTGAACAGGATCTATTTGAGGCGCTAAATGAAACCTT
AACGCTATGGAACTCGCCGCCCGACTGGGCTGGCGATGAGCGAAATGTAGTGCTTACGTTGTCCCGCATT
TGGTACAGCGCAGTAACCGGCAAAATCGCGCCGAAGGATGTCGCTGCCGACTGGGCAATGGAGCGCCTGC
CGGCCCAGTATCAGCCCGTCATACTTGAAGCTAGACAGGCTTATCTTGGACAAGAAGAAGATCGCTTGGC
CTCGCGCGCAGATCAGTTGGAAGAATTTGTCCACTACGTGAAAGGCGAGATCACCAAGGTAGTCGGCAAA
TAATGTCTAACAATTCGTTCAAGCCGAGGGGCCGCAAGATCCGGCCACGATGACCCGGTCGTCGGTTCAG
GGCAGGGT
