>Addgene plasmid #48647 | DS-ST1cas | addgene partial sequence | sequence record 73222 | spect-f 5'-cagcccgtcatacttgaagc-3'
GAAGAAGATCGCTTGGCCTCGCGCGCAGATCAGTTGGAAGAATTTGTCCACTACGTGAAAGGCGAGATCA
CCAAGGTAGTCGGCAAATAATGTCTAACAATTCGTTCAAGCCGAGGGGCCGCAAGATCCGGCCACGATGA
CCCGGTCGTCGGTTCAGGGCAGGGTACCAGGCACGCCTAACCGTCAGTGAGATTGGATGAGTGAACGATA
TTGATCGAGAAGAGCCCTGCGCAGCCGCTGCCGTGCCTGCAGGAAGCAACGGCCCGGAGGGTGGCGGGCA
GGACGCCCGCCATAAACTGCCAGGCATCAAATTAAGCAGAAGGCCATCCTGACGGATGGCCTTTTTGCGT
TTCTACAAACTCTGCTAGCTTCTAGAGCACAGCTAACACCACGTCGTCCCTATCTGCTGCCCTAGGTCTA
TGAGTGGTTGCTGGATAACTTTACGGGCATGCATAAGGCTCGTATGATATATTCAGGGAGACCACAACGG
TTTCCCTCTACAAATAATTTTGTTTAACTTTTACTAGAGGAGGAGGCAAAAATGAGCGACCTGGTGCTGG
GCCTGGACATCGGCATCGGCAGCGTGGGCGTGGGCATCCTGAACAAGGTGACCGGCGAGATCATCCACAA
GAACAGTCGCATCTTCCCTGCTGCTCAGGCTGAGAACAACCTGGTGCGCCGCACCAACCGCCAGGGTCGC
CGGCTTGCTCGCCGCAAGAAGCACCGGCGCGTGCGCCTGAACCGCCTGTTCGAGGAGAGCGGCCTGATCA
CCGACTTCACCAAGATCAGCATCAACCTGAACCCCTACCAGCTGCGCGTGAA
