>Addgene plasmid #48647 | DS-ST1cas | addgene partial sequence | sequence record 74816 | ST1Cas9-F  5'-caaccagtacaacggcaagg-3'
CAAGCAGCTGGCCACCAAGATCCGCCTGTGGCACCAGCAGGGCGAGCGCTGCCTGTACACCGGCAAGACC
ATCAGCATCCACGACCTGATCAACAACAGCAACCAGTTCGAGGTGGACCACATCCTGCCCCTGAGCATCA
CCTTCGACGACAGCCTGGCCAACAAGGTGCTGGTGTACGCCACCGCCAACCAGGAGAAGGGCCAGCGCAC
CCCCTACCAGGCCCTGGACAGCATGGACGACGCCTGGAGCTTCCGCGAGCTGAAGGCCTTCGTGCGCGAG
AGCAAGACCCTGAGCAACAAGAAGAAGGAGTACCTGCTGACCGAGGAGGACATCAGCAAGTTCGACGTGC
GCAAGAAGTTCATCGAGCGCAACCTGGTGGACACCCGCTACGCCAGCCGCGTGGTGCTGAACGCCCTGCA
GGAGCACTTCCGCGCCCACAAGATCGACACCAAGGTGAGCGTGGTGCGCGGCCAGTTCACCAGCCAGCTG
CGCCGCCACTGGGGCATCGAGAAGACCCGCGACACCTACCACCACCACGCCGTGGACGCCCTGATCATTG
CGGCTTCTAGCCAGCTGAACCTGTGGAAGAAGCAGAAGAACACCCTGGTGAGCTACAGCGAGGACCAGCT
GCTGGACATCGAGACCGGCGAGCTGATCAGCGACGACGAGTACAAGGAGAGCGTGTTCAAGGCCCCCTAC
CAGCACTTCGTGGACACCCTGAAGAGCAAGGAGTTCGAGGACAGCATCCTGTTCAGCTACCAGGTGGACA
GCAAGTTCAACCGCAAGATCAGCGACGCC
